>Addgene plasmid #118461 | pFA6a-ytdTomato-CaURA3 | depositor full sequence | sequence record 223825 | pFA6a-ytdTomato-CaURA3 sequence 5633 bps
GCGCAACGTTGTTGCCATTGCTACAGGCATCGTGGTGTCACGCTCGTCGTTTGGTATGGCTTCATTCAGC
TCCGGTTCCCAACGATCAAGGCGAGTTACATGATCCCCCATGTTGTGCAAAAAAGCGGTTAGCTCCTTCG
GTCCTCCGATCGTTGTCAGAAGTAAGTTGGCCGCAGTGTTATCACTCATGGTTATGGCAGCACTGCATAA
TTCTCTTACTGTCATGCCATCCGTAAGATGCTTTTCTGTGACTGGTGAGTACTCAACCAAGTCATTCTGA
GAATAGTGTATGCGGCGACCGAGTTGCTCTTGCCCGGCGTCAATACGGGATAATACCGCGCCACATAGCA
GAACTTTAAAAGTGCTCATCATTGGAAAACGTTCTTCGGGGCGAAAACTCTCAAGGATCTTACCGCTGTT
GAGATCCAGTTCGATGTAACCCACTCGTGCACCCAACTGATCTTCAGCATCTTTTACTTTCACCAGCGTT
TCTGGGTGAGCAAAAACAGGAAGGCAAAATGCCGCAAAAAAGGGAATAAGGGCGACACGGAAATGTTGAA
TACTCATACTCTTCCTTTTTCAATATTATTGAAGCATTTATCAGGGTTATTGTCTCATGAGCGGATACAT
ATTTGAATGTATTTAGAAAAATAAACAAATAGGGGTTCCGCGCACATTTCCCCGAAAAGTGCCACCTGAC
GTCTAAGAAACCATTATTATCATGACATTAACCTATAAAAATAGGCGTATCACGAGGCCCTTTCGTCTCG
CGCGTTTCGGTGATGACGGTGAAAACCTCTGACACATGCAGCTCCCGGAGACGGTCACAGCTTGTCTGTA
AGCGGATGCCGGGAGCAGACAAGCCCGTCAGGGCGCGTCAGCGGGTGTTGGCGGGTGTCGGGGCTGGCTT
AACTATGCGGCATCAGAGCAGATTGTACTGAGAGTGCACCATATGGACATATTGTCGTTAGAACGCGGCT
ACAATTAATACATAACCTTATGTATCATACACATACGATTTAGGTGACACTATAGAACGCGGCCGCCAGC
TGAAGCTTCGTACGCTGCAGGTCGACGGATCGGTGACGGTGCTGGTTTAATTAAATGGTTAGTAAAGGTG
AGGAAGTGATTAAGGAATTCATGAGGTTTAAAGTTAGAATGGAAGGTTCTATGAATGGTCATGAATTTGA
AATTGAAGGTGAAGGTGAAGGTAGACCATATGAAGGTACACAAACTGCTAAATTGAAAGTTACAAAAGGT
GGTCCATTACCATTTGCATGGGATATTTTATCTCCACAGTTTATGTATGGTAGTAAAGCATATGTTAAAC
ATCCAGCTGATATTCCAGATTATAAGAAATTAAGTTTTCCTGAAGGTTTTAAATGGGAAAGAGTAATGAA
TTTTGAAGATGGTGGTTTAGTAACAGTTACTCAAGATTCTTCTTTACAAGATGGTACATTAATATATAAA
GTTAAAATGAGAGGTACTAATTTTCCACCTGATGGTCCAGTTATGCAGAAGAAAACAATGGGTTGGGAAG
CCTCAACTGAAAGATTGTACCCTAGAGATGGAGTTTTGAAAGGTGAAATTCATCAAGCTCTTAAGTTAAA
AGATGGAGGTCACTATTTGGTTGAGTTTAAAACTATATACATGGCTAAAAAACCTGTTCAATTGCCAGGT
TATTATTATGTTGATACTAAATTAGATATTACTTCACATAATGAAGATTATACTATTGTTGAACAATATG
AAAGATCTGAAGGTAGACATCATTTGTTTTTGGGTCATGGTACTGGTAGTACTGGTTCTGGTTCTTCAGG
TACTGCTTCTAGTGAAGATAATAATATGGCTGTAATCAAAGAGTTCATGAGGTTTAAAGTTAGAATGGAA
GGTTCTATGAATGGTCATGAGTTTGAAATCGAAGGTGAAGGAGAAGGTAGACCATATGAAGGTACTCAAA
CTGCTAAATTGAAAGTTACTAAAGGTGGTCCATTGCCATTTGCTTGGGATATATTGTCACCTCAGTTTAT
GTATGGTTCTAAAGCATATGTTAAACATCCAGCTGATATTCCTGATTATAAAAAATTATCATTTCCTGAA
GGTTTTAAATGGGAAAGAGTTATGAATTTTGAAGATGGTGGTTTAGTTACTGTAACTCAAGATTCTTCAT
TGCAAGATGGTACATTAATATATAAAGTTAAAATGAGAGGTACTAATTTTCCACCTGATGGTCCAGTTAT
GCAGAAAAAGACTATGGGTTGGGAAGCATCTACTGAAAGATTATATCCTAGAGATGGTGTTTTAAAAGGT
GAAATTCACCAAGCCTTAAAATTGAAAGATGGTGGTCATTATTTGGTTGAATTCAAAACAATCTACATGG
CTAAAAAACCAGTTCAGCTGCCCGGATACTATTATGTCGATACTAAACTGGATATTACTTCACACAATGA
AGACTACACAATTGTTGAACAGTATGAAAGATCAGAGGGTAGACATCACTTGTTTTTATACGGTATGGAT
GAATTATATAAATAAGCGGCCGCCTCGAGGTCGACGGCGCGCCACTTCTAAATAAGCGAATTTCTTATGA
TTTATGATTTTTATTATTAAATAAGTTATAAAAAAAATAAGTGTATACAAATTTTAAAGTGACTCTTAGG
TTTTAAAACGAAAATTCTTATTCTTGAGTAACTCTTTCCTGTAGGTCAGGTTGCTTTCTCAGGTATAGTA
TGAGGTCGCTCTTATTGACCACACCTCTACCGGCAGATCCGCTAGGGATAACAGGGTAATATAGATCTGT
TTAGCTTGCCTCGTCCCCGCCGGGTCACCCGGCCAGCGACATGGAGGCCCAGAATACCCTCCTTGACAGT
CTTGACGTGCGCAGCTCAGGGGCATGATGTGACTGTCGCCCGTACATTTAGCCCATACATCCCCATGTAT
AATCATTTGCATCCATACATTTTGATGGCCGCACGGCGCGAAGCAAAAATTACGGCTCCTCGCTGCAGAC
CTGCGAGCAGGGAAACGCTCCCCTCACAGACGCGTTGAATTGTCCCCACGCCGCGCCCCTGTAGAGAAAT
ATAAAAGGTTAGGATTTGCCACTGAGGTTCTTCTTTCATATACTTCCTTTTAAAATCTTGCTAGGATACA
GTTCTCACATCACATCCGAACATAAACAACCATGACAGTCAACACTAAGACCTATAGTGAGAGAGCAGAA
ACTCATGCCTCACCAGTAGCACAGCGATTATTTCGATTAATGGAACTGAAGAAAACCAATTTATGTGCAT
CAATTGACGTTGATACCACTAAGGAATTCCTTGAATTAATTGATAAATTAGGTCCTTATGTATGCTTAAT
CAAGACTCATATTGATATAATCAATGATTTTTCCTATGAATCCACTATTGAACCATTATTAGAACTTTCA
CGTAAACATCAATTTATGATTTTTGAAGATAGAAAATTTGCTGATATTGGTAATACCGTAAAGAAACAAT
ATATTGGTGGAGTTTATAAAATTAGTAGTTGGGCAGATATTACCAATGCTCATGGTGTCACTGGGAATGG
AGTGGTTGAAGGATTAAAACAGGGAGCTAAAGAAACCACCACCAACCAAGAGCCAAGAGGGTTATTGATG
TTAGCTGAATTATCATCAGTGGGATCATTAGCATATGGAGAATATTCTCAAAAAACTGTTGAAATTGCTA
AATCCGATAAGGAATTTGTTATTGGATTTATTGCCCAACGTGATATGGGTGGCCAAGAAGAAGGATTTGA
TTGGCTTATTATGACACCTGGAGTTGGATTAGATGATAAAGGTGATGGATTAGGACAACAATATAGAACT
GTTGATGAAGTTGTTAGCACTGGAACTGATATTATCATTGTTGGTAGAGGATTGTTTGGTAAAGGAAGAG
ATCCAGATATTGAAGGTAAAAGGTATAGAAATGCTGGTTGGAATGCTTATTTGAAAAAGACTGGCCAATT
ATAATCAGTACTGACAATAAAAAGATTCTTGTTTTCAAGAACTTGTCATTTGTATAGTTTTTTTATATTG
TAGTTGTTCTATTTTAATCAAATGTTAGCGTGATTTATATTTTTTTTCGCCTCGACATCATCTGCCCAGA
TGCGAAGTTAAGTGCGCAGAAAGTAATATCATGCGTCAATCGTATGTGAATGCTGGTCGCTATACTGCTG
TCGATTCGATACTAACGCCGCCATCCAGTGTCGAAAACGAGCTCGAATTCATCGATGATATCAGATCCAC
TAGTGGCCTATGCGGCCGCGGATCTGCCGGTCTCCCTATAGTGAGTCGTATTAATTTCGATAAGCCAGGT
TAACCTGCATTAATGAATCGGCCAACGCGCGGGGAGAGGCGGTTTGCGTATTGGGCGCTCTTCCGCTTCC
TCGCTCACTGACTCGCTGCGCTCGGTCGTTCGGCTGCGGCGAGCGGTATCAGCTCACTCAAAGGCGGTAA
TACGGTTATCCACAGAATCAGGGGATAACGCAGGAAAGAACATGTGAGCAAAAGGCCAGCAAAAGGCCAG
GAACCGTAAAAAGGCCGCGTTGCTGGCGTTTTTCCATAGGCTCCGCCCCCCTGACGAGCATCACAAAAAT
CGACGCTCAAGTCAGAGGTGGCGAAACCCGACAGGACTATAAAGATACCAGGCGTTTCCCCCTGGAAGCT
CCCTCGTGCGCTCTCCTGTTCCGACCCTGCCGCTTACCGGATACCTGTCCGCCTTTCTCCCTTCGGGAAG
CGTGGCGCTTTCTCAATGCTCACGCTGTAGGTATCTCAGTTCGGTGTAGGTCGTTCGCTCCAAGCTGGGC
TGTGTGCACGAACCCCCCGTTCAGCCCGACCGCTGCGCCTTATCCGGTAACTATCGTCTTGAGTCCAACC
CGGTAAGACACGACTTATCGCCACTGGCAGCAGCCACTGGTAACAGGATTAGCAGAGCGAGGTATGTAGG
CGGTGCTACAGAGTTCTTGAAGTGGTGGCCTAACTACGGCTACACTAGAAGGACAGTATTTGGTATCTGC
GCTCTGCTGAAGCCAGTTACCTTCGGAAAAAGAGTTGGTAGCTCTTGATCCGGCAAACAAACCACCGCTG
GTAGCGGTGGTTTTTTTGTTTGCAAGCAGCAGATTACGCGCAGAAAAAAAGGATCTCAAGAAGATCCTTT
GATCTTTTCTACGGGGTCTGACGCTCAGTGGAACGAAAACTCACGTTAAGGGATTTTGGTCATGAGATTA
TCAAAAAGGATCTTCACCTAGATCCTTTTAAATTAAAAATGAAGTTTTAAATCAATCTAAAGTATATATG
AGTAAACTTGGTCTGACAGTTACCAATGCTTAATCAGTGAGGCACCTATCTCAGCGATCTGTCTATTTCG
TTCATCCATAGTTGCCTGACTCCCCGTCGTGTAGATAACTACGATACGGGAGGGCTTACCATCTGGCCCC
AGTGCTGCAATGATACCGCGAGACCCACGCTCACCGGCTCCAGATTTATCAGCAATAAACCAGCCAGCCG
GAAGGGCCGAGCGCAGAAGTGGTCCTGCAACTTTATCCGCCTCCATCCAGTCTATTAATTGTTGCCGGGA
AGCTAGAGTAAGTAGTTCGCCAGTTAATAGTTT
Features (pLannotate 1.2.2; 13 found; start..end, strand, type, name):
    568..672     -  promoter       AmpR promoter: bla
    767..802     +  CDS            rop (fragment): Rop protein, which maintains plasmids at low copy number; rop
    904..955     +  misc_feature   bom (fragment): basis of mobility region from pBR322
   1018..1036    +  promoter       SP6 promoter: promoter for bacteriophage SP6 RNA polymerase
   1105..2532    +  CDS            tdTomato: tdTomato is a basic (constitutively fluorescent) orange fluorescent protein published in 2004, derived from Discosoma sp.. It is reported to be a somewhat slowly-maturing tandem dimer with low acid sensitivity.
   2576..2763    +  terminator     ADH1 terminator: S. cerevisiae ADH1; transcription terminator for the S. cerevisiae alcohol dehydrogenase 1 (ADH1) gene
   2838..3181    +  promoter       TEF promoter: Ashbya gossypii TEF promoter
   3200..3988    +  CDS            URA3: PYRF_YEAST - Experimental evidence at protein level: Swiss-Prot protein existence level 1. From Saccharomyces cerevisiae (strain ATCC 204508 / S288c) (Baker's yeast).
   4000..4197    +  terminator     TEF terminator: Ashbya gossypii TEF terminator
   4305..4323    -  promoter       T7 promoter: promoter for bacteriophage T7 RNA polymerase
   4345..4398    -  CDS            lacI (fragment): lac repressor; lacI; The lac repressor binds to the lac operator to inhibit transcription in E. coli. This inhibition can be relieved by adding lactose or isopropyl-β-D-thiogalactopyranoside (IPTG).
   4581..5169    -  rep_origin     ori: high-copy-number ColE1/pMB1/pBR322/pUC origin of replication
   5340..567     -  CDS            AmpR (across the origin): β-lactamase; bla; confers resistance to ampicillin, carbenicillin, and related antibiotics
