>Addgene plasmid #118461 | pFA6a-ytdTomato-CaURA3 | addgene full sequence | sequence record 236963 | Addgene NGS Result
CATATGGACATATTGTCGTTAGAACGCGGCTACAATTAATACATAACCTTATGTATCATACACATACGAT
TTAGGTGACACTATAGAACGCGGCCGCCAGCTGAAGCTTCGTACGCTGCAGGTCGACGGATCGGTGACGG
TGCTGGTTTAATTAAATGGTTAGTAAAGGTGAGGAAGTGATTAAGGAATTCATGAGGTTTAAAGTTAGAA
TGGAAGGTTCTATGAATGGTCATGAATTTGAAATTGAAGGTGAAGGTGAAGGTAGACCATATGAAGGTAC
ACAAACTGCTAAATTGAAAGTTACAAAAGGTGGTCCATTACCATTTGCATGGGATATTTTATCTCCACAG
TTTATGTATGGTAGTAAAGCATATGTTAAACATCCAGCTGATATTCCAGATTATAAGAAATTAAGTTTTC
CTGAAGGTTTTAAATGGGAAAGAGTAATGAATTTTGAAGATGGTGGTTTAGTAACAGTTACTCAAGATTC
TTCTTTACAAGATGGTACATTAATATATAAAGTTAAAATGAGAGGTACTAATTTTCCACCTGATGGTCCA
GTTATGCAGAAGAAAACAATGGGTTGGGAAGCCTCAACTGAAAGATTGTACCCTAGAGATGGAGTTTTGA
AAGGTGAAATTCATCAAGCTCTTAAGTTAAAAGATGGAGGTCACTATTTGGTTGAGTTTAAAACTATATA
CATGGCTAAAAAACCTGTTCAATTGCCAGGTTATTATTATGTTGATACTAAATTAGATATTACTTCACAT
AATGAAGATTATACTATTGTTGAACAATATGAAAGATCTGAAGGTAGACATCATTTGTTTTTGGGTCATG
GTACTGGTAGTACTGGTTCTGGTTCTTCAGGTACTGCTTCTAGTGAAGATAATAATATGGCTGTAATCAA
AGAGTTCATGAGGTTTAAAGTTAGAATGGAAGGTTCTATGAATGGTCATGAGTTTGAAATCGAAGGTGAA
GGAGAAGGTAGACCATATGAAGGTACTCAAACTGCTAAATTGAAAGTTACTAAAGGTGGTCCATTGCCAT
TTGCTTGGGATATATTGTCACCTCAGTTTATGTATGGTTCTAAAGCATATGTTAAACATCCAGCTGATAT
TCCTGATTATAAAAAATTATCATTTCCTGAAGGTTTTAAATGGGAAAGAGTTATGAATTTTGAAGATGGT
GGTTTAGTTACTGTAACTCAAGATTCTTCATTGCAAGATGGTACATTAATATATAAAGTTAAAATGAGAG
GTACTAATTTTCCACCTGATGGTCCAGTTATGCAGAAAAAGACTATGGGTTGGGAAGCATCTACTGAAAG
ATTATATCCTAGAGATGGTGTTTTAAAAGGTGAAATTCACCAAGCCTTAAAATTGAAAGATGGTGGTCAT
TATTTGGTTGAATTCAAAACAATCTACATGGCTAAAAAACCAGTTCAGCTGCCCGGATACTATTATGTCG
ATACTAAACTGGATATTACTTCACACAATGAAGACTACACAATTGTTGAACAGTATGAAAGATCAGAGGG
TAGACATCACTTGTTTTTATACGGTATGGATGAATTATATAAATAAGCGGCCGCCTCGAGGTCGACGGCG
CGCCACTTCTAAATAAGCGAATTTCTTATGATTTATGATTTTTATTATTAAATAAGTTATAAAAAAAATA
AGTGTATACAAATTTTAAAGTGACTCTTAGGTTTTAAAACGAAAATTCTTATTCTTGAGTAACTCTTTCC
TGTAGGTCAGGTTGCTTTCTCAGGTATAGTATGAGGTCGCTCTTATTGACCACACCTCTACCGGCAGATC
CGCTAGGGATAACAGGGTAATATAGATCTGTTTAGCTTGCCTCGTCCCCGCCGGGTCACCCGGCCAGCGA
CATGGAGGCCCAGAATACCCTCCTTGACAGTCTTGACGTGCGCAGCTCAGGGGCATGATGTGACTGTCGC
CCGTACATTTAGCCCATACATCCCCATGTATAATCATTTGCATCCATACATTTTGATGGCCGCACGGCGC
GAAGCAAAAATTACGGCTCCTCGCTGCGGACCTGCGAGCAGGGAAACGCTCCCCTCACAGACGCGTTGAA
TTGTCCCCACGCCGCGCCCCTGTAGAGAAATATAAAAGGTTAGGATTTGCCACTGAGGTTCTTCTTTCAT
ATACTTCCTTTTAAAATCTTGCTAGGATACAGTTCTCACATCACATCCGAACATAAACAACCATGACAGT
CAACACTAAGACCTATAGTGAGAGAGCAGAAACTCATGCCTCACCAGTAGCACAACGATTATTTCGATTA
ATGGAACTGAAGAAAACCAATTTATGTGCATCAATTGATGTTGATACCACTAAGGAATTCCTTGAATTAA
TTGATAAATTGGGTCCTTATGTATGCTTAATCAAGACTCATATTGATATAATCAATGATTTTTCCTATGA
ATCCACTATTGAACCATTATTAGAACTTTCACGTAAACATCAATTTATGATTTTTGAAGATAGAAAATTT
GCTGATATTGGTAATACCGTGAAGAAACAATATATTGGTGGAGTTTATAAAATTAGTAGTTGGGCAGATA
TTACTAATGCTCATGGTGTCACTGGGAATGGAGTAGTTGAAGGATTAAAACAGGGAGCTAAAGAAACCAC
CACCAACCAAGAGCCAAGAGGGTTATTGATGTTAGCTGAATTATCATCAGTGGGATCATTAGCATATGGA
GAATATTCTCAAAAAACTGTTGAAATTGCTAAATCCGATAAGGAATTTGTTATTGGATTTATTGCCCAAC
GTGATATGGGTGGACAAGAAGAAGGATTTGATTGGCTTATTATGACACCTGGAGTTGGATTAGATGATAA
AGGTGATGGATTAGGACAACAATATAGAACTGTTGATGAAGTTGTTAGCACTGGAACTGATATTATCATT
GTTGGTAGAGGATTGTTTGGTAAAGGAAGAGATCCAGATATTGAAGGTAAAAGGTATAGAGATGCTGGTT
GGAATGCTTATTTGAAAAAGACTGGCCAATTATAATCAGTACTGACAATAAAAAGATTCTTGTTTTCAAG
AACTTGTCATTTGTATAGTTTTTTTATATTGTAGTTGTTCTATTTTAATCAAATGTTAGCGTGATTTATA
TTTTTTTTCGCCTCGACATCATCTGCCCAGATGCGAAGTTAAGTGCGCAGAAAGTAATATCATGCGTCAA
TCGTATGTGAATGCTGGTCGCTATACTGCTGTCGATTCGATACTAACGCCGCCATCCAGTGTCGAAAACG
AGCTCGAATTCATCGATGATATCAGATCCACTAGTGGCCTATGCGGCCGCGGATCTGCCGGTCTCCCTAT
AGTGAGTCGTATTAATTTCGATAAGCCAGGTTAACCTGCATTAATGAATCGGCCAACGCGCGGGGAGAGG
CGGTTTGCGTATTGGGCGCTCTTCCGCTTCCTCGCTCACTGACTCGCTGCGCTCGGTCGTTCGGCTGCGG
CGAGCGGTATCAGCTCACTCAAAGGCGGTAATACGGTTATCCACAGAATCAGGGGATAACGCAGGAAAGA
ACATGTGAGCAAAAGGCCAGCAAAAGGCCAGGAACCGTAAAAAGGCCGCGTTGCTGGCGTTTTTCCATAG
GCTCCGCCCCCCTGACGAGCATCACAAAAATCGACGCTCAAGTCAGAGGTGGCGAAACCCGACAGGACTA
TAAAGATACCAGGCGTTTCCCCCTGGAAGCTCCCTCGTGCGCTCTCCTGTTCCGACCCTGCCGCTTACCG
GATACCTGTCCGCCTTTCTCCCTTCGGGAAGCGTGGCGCTTTCTCATAGCTCACGCTGTAGGTATCTCAG
TTCGGTGTAGGTCGTTCGCTCCAAGCTGGGCTGTGTGCACGAACCCCCCGTTCAGCCCGACCGCTGCGCC
TTATCCGGTAACTATCGTCTTGAGTCCAACCCGGTAAGACACGACTTATCGCCACTGGCAGCAGCCACTG
GTAACAGGATTAGCAGAGCGAGGTATGTAGGCGGTGCTACAGAGTTCTTGAAGTGGTGGCCTAACTACGG
CTACACTAGAAGAACAGTATTTGGTATCTGCGCTCTGCTGAAGCCAGTTACCTTCGGAAAAAGAGTTGGT
AGCTCTTGATCCGGCAAACAAACCACCGCTGGTAGCGGTGGTTTTTTTGTTTGCAAGCAGCAGATTACGC
GCAGAAAAAAAGGATCTCAAGAAGATCCTTTGATCTTTTCTACGGGGTCTGACGCTCAGTGGAACGAAAA
CTCACGTTAAGGGATTTTGGTCATGAGATTATCAAAAAGGATCTTCACCTAGATCCTTTTAAATTAAAAA
TGAAGTTTTAAATCAATCTAAAGTATATATGAGTAAACTTGGTCTGACAGTTACCAATGCTTAATCAGTG
AGGCACCTATCTCAGCGATCTGTCTATTTCGTTCATCCATAGTTGCCTGACTCCCCGTCGTGTAGATAAC
TACGATACGGGAGGGCTTACCATCTGGCCCCAGTGCTGCAATGATACCGCGAGACCCACGCTCACCGGCT
CCAGATTTATCAGCAATAAACCAGCCAGCCGGAAGGGCCGAGCGCAGAAGTGGTCCTGCAACTTTATCCG
CCTCCATCCAGTCTATTAATTGTTGCCGGGAAGCTAGAGTAAGTAGTTCGCCAGTTAATAGTTTGCGCAA
CGTTGTTGCCATTGCTACAGGCATCGTGGTGTCACGCTCGTCGTTTGGTATGGCTTCATTCAGCTCCGGT
TCCCAACGATCAAGGCGAGTTACATGATCCCCCATGTTGTGCAAAAAAGCGGTTAGCTCCTTCGGTCCTC
CGATCGTTGTCAGAAGTAAGTTGGCCGCAGTGTTATCACTCATGGTTATGGCAGCACTGCATAATTCTCT
TACTGTCATGCCATCCGTAAGATGCTTTTCTGTGACTGGTGAGTACTCAACCAAGTCATTCTGAGAATAG
TGTATGCGGCGACCGAGTTGCTCTTGCCCGGCGTCAATACGGGATAATACCGCGCCACATAGCAGAACTT
TAAAAGTGCTCATCATTGGAAAACGTTCTTCGGGGCGAAAACTCTCAAGGATCTTACCGCTGTTGAGATC
CAGTTCGATGTAACCCACTCGTGCACCCAACTGATCTTCAGCATCTTTTACTTTCACCAGCGTTTCTGGG
TGAGCAAAAACAGGAAGGCAAAATGCCGCAAAAAAGGGAATAAGGGCGACACGGAAATGTTGAATACTCA
TACTCTTCCTTTTTCAATATTATTGAAGCATTTATCAGGGTTATTGTCTCATGAGCGGATACATATTTGA
ATGTATTTAGAAAAATAAACAAATAGGGGTTCCGCGCACATTTCCCCGAAAAGTGCCACCTGACGTCTAA
GAAACCATTATTATCATGACATTAACCTATAAAAATAGGCGTATCACGAGGCCCTTTCGTCTCGCGCGTT
TCGGTGATGACGGTGAAAACCTCTGACACATGCAGCTCCCGGAGACGGTCACAGCTTGTCTGTAAGCGGA
TGCCGGGAGCAGACAAGCCCGTCAGGGCGCGTCAGCGGGTGTTGGCGGGTGTCGGGGCTGGCTTAACTAT
GCGGCATCAGAGCAGATTGTACTGAGAGTGCAC
Features (pLannotate 1.2.2; 13 found; start..end, strand, type, name):
     69..87      +  promoter       SP6 promoter: promoter for bacteriophage SP6 RNA polymerase
    156..1583    +  CDS            tdTomato: tdTomato is a basic (constitutively fluorescent) orange fluorescent protein published in 2004, derived from Discosoma sp.. It is reported to be a somewhat slowly-maturing tandem dimer with low acid sensitivity.
   1627..1814    +  terminator     ADH1 terminator: S. cerevisiae ADH1; transcription terminator for the S. cerevisiae alcohol dehydrogenase 1 (ADH1) gene
   1889..2232    +  promoter       TEF promoter: Ashbya gossypii TEF promoter
   2251..3039    +  CDS            URA3: PYRF_YEAST - Experimental evidence at protein level: Swiss-Prot protein existence level 1. From Saccharomyces cerevisiae (strain ATCC 204508 / S288c) (Baker's yeast).
   3051..3248    +  terminator     TEF terminator: Ashbya gossypii TEF terminator
   3356..3374    -  promoter       T7 promoter: promoter for bacteriophage T7 RNA polymerase
   3396..3449    -  CDS            lacI (fragment): lac repressor; lacI; The lac repressor binds to the lac operator to inhibit transcription in E. coli. This inhibition can be relieved by adding lactose or isopropyl-β-D-thiogalactopyranoside (IPTG).
   3632..4220    -  rep_origin     ori: high-copy-number ColE1/pMB1/pBR322/pUC origin of replication
   4391..5251    -  CDS            AmpR: β-lactamase; bla; confers resistance to ampicillin, carbenicillin, and related antibiotics
   5252..5356    -  promoter       AmpR promoter: bla
   5451..5486    +  CDS            rop (fragment): Rop protein, which maintains plasmids at low copy number; rop
   5588..6       +  misc_feature   bom (fragment) (across the origin): basis of mobility region from pBR322
