[The description below was written by a language model from this plasmid's Addgene catalogue record and pLannotate feature annotations shown in this document.]
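Description:
pFA6a-ytdTomato-CaURA3 is a 5,633 bp yeast tagging plasmid built on the pFA6a backbone. It serves as a template for creating chromosomal gene fusions to a yeast codon-optimized tdTomato in budding yeast. It is propagated in E. coli as a high-copy plasmid through a ColE1/pUC-type origin and selected with ampicillin via the β-lactamase gene. No yeast replication origin or centromere is annotated, which fits a module that is meant to be amplified and integrated into the genome rather than maintained episomally.

The payload is a two-part cassette. The first part is the ytdTomato coding sequence, a synthetic version of the constitutively fluorescent orange tandem-dimer protein derived from Discosoma. It has no promoter of its own and is followed by the S. cerevisiae ADH1 terminator, so expression depends on in-frame fusion to the 3′ end of a target gene under its native promoter. The second part is a URA3 marker driven by the Ashbya gossypii TEF promoter and closed by the TEF terminator, which allows selection of integrants by uracil prototrophy in ura3 strains. The plasmid name and stated purpose identify this marker as CaURA3, whereas the automated annotation matched it to the S. cerevisiae URA3 protein, presumably by homology. SP6 and T7 promoters flank the cassette, and short lacI, rop and bom fragments are backbone remnants.

The depositor notes that there is no linker region at the 5′ end of the fluorescent protein. A forward primer placed upstream of the coding sequence would introduce a stop codon, so forward primers should anneal on the fluorescent protein itself. The depositor and sequencing-derived records are the same length and show the same features, differing only in their start position. The plasmid comes from a study characterising fluorescent proteins in vivo in budding yeast.
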