Addgene plasmid #118461: pFA6a-ytdTomato-CaURA3
Purpose: Yeast tagging vector to create a gene fusion with yeast optimized tdTomato with CaUra3 selection
Depositing lab: Bas Teusink. Depositing organization: Vrije Universiteit Amsterdam. Publication: In vivo characterisation of fluorescent proteins in budding yeast. Botman D, de Groot DH, Schmidt P, Goedhart J, Teusink B. Sci Rep. 2019 Feb 19;9(1):2234. doi: 10.1038/s41598-019-38913-z. PubMed 30783202.
Backbone
  Vector backbone: pFA6a
  Vector type: Yeast Expression
  Selectable markers: URA3
Growth in bacteria
  Bacterial resistance: Ampicillin, 100 μg/mL
  Growth temperature: 37°C
  Growth strain: DH5alpha
  Copy number: High Copy
Gene/Insert
  Gene/Insert name: ytdTomato
  Species: Synthetic
  Cloning method: Restriction Enzyme; 5′ cloning site unknown (unknown if destroyed); 3′ cloning site unknown (unknown if destroyed)
  Sequencing primers: 5′ Unknown
Terms and licenses: Academic/Nonprofit Terms; Industry Terms: Not Available to Industry
Depositor comments: Please note the absence of a linker region at the 5’ end of the FP. Using a FW primer upstream of the FP will introduce a stopcodon. Please use FW primers annealing on the FP itself.
How to cite: pFA6a-ytdTomato-CaURA3 was a gift from Bas Teusink (Addgene plasmid # 118461 ; http://n2t.net/addgene:118461 ; RRID:Addgene_118461)
